>Addgene plasmid #11970 | pCMVTAG-NEMO | addgene full sequence | sequence record 354448 | Addgene NGS Result
ACTATAGGGCGAATTGGGTACACTTACCTGGTACCTTAATTAATTAAGGTACCGGGCCCCCCCTCGAGCT
ACTCAATGCACTCCATGACATGTATCTGCAGGGTGTCCATATCAGGGGCCTGATACTGGCACTTGGGACA
GCAGAAGTCAGGTGGCTCCTCGGGGGGGCTCCTCCTCTGGCTGGGCAGGGCCAGGGGAGAGGAGAGGTAG
GCAGGGGCGGGGGGCAAGGGGGCCTGGGAGACCTCGACATGCCGCTTCCTCATGTCCTCGATCCTGGCCG
ACTCCTGACAGCTGGCCTTCAGTTTGCTGTACTCCCTCTGCAGCTGCTCCAGCTGCTCCTGCAGGAGCTC
CTTCTTCTCGGCCAGCTTCTCCCGGGCCTGCCTCTCAGCCTGGAAGTCCGCCTTGTAGATATCCGCCTGG
GCCTTCAGCACCGGAACGGTCTCCATCACAATCTTGTGCTGCTCGGCCTCCTCCTTCAGCTTATCGATCA
CCTCCTGTTTGGCCACCAGGGCCTCCTCGGCCTGCTGGAGCTGCTGTTTGAGATCTTCCAGCTGCATTCC
TCGCTTCCGCTCACTGCCCACCACGCTGCTCTTGATGTGGTTGTCGTATTCTTGGAAGAGCTGGTGATAG
GCCACCTGCAACTGGGCCAGCTTCCTCTTCTCCTCCGAGGCGGCCTGGCGCTCCATGCGGAGCGCGGCCT
CCACGCTCTGGCCCTGCATGCGCAGCTGGTCCACCTGCACGCTGTGCTGCTGCTGCAGCGCCTCGCGCTC
ACTCTCCAGCTGCCGCGCCTGCTCGCTGGCCGCCCGGGCCCGACCCTCCAGAGCCTGGCATTCCTTAGTG
GCAGCCTCCAAGCGACTCTGGCTCTCCTGCAGCTCCCCGAGCAAGGACGTCACCTGGGCTTTCACAGAGG
CCTTGTCCTCAGCCATCTGCTGCTGGCATCTCTTCAGGTGCTCCACCTCCCGCAGAGCCTGCTCCTTCTG
CCTCTTCAGATCGAGCTTCTCCAGGCCGAGTCTCTCCACCAGTTTCCTGGCCTCCTGGAACTTGCACATG
AGGAACTCCTTCTCCTCCCTCTGGCTGGCTTGGAAATGCAGAAGCTCCTCGCAGCGCTCCCGCAGAATCT
GGTTGCTCTGCCGGATGGCATCTCGGAGCTCTTGATTCTCCTCCAGGCAGCGCTGGAGGGTCTCAGGAGC
GCCCTGTTCTGAAGGCAGGTGCAGCATGGCTGGCTTCCCCAGAGGAGACTCTTCGCCCAGTACGTCCTGA
TCTGCTGCCGGGCCACCACTGGGCTGCACCATCTCACACAGTTGGCTCTTCCAGAGGTGCCTATTGAATT
CCTGCAGCCCGGGGGATCCGCCCGGGCTCTTATCGTCGTCATCCTTGTAATCCATGGTGGCGGCCGCCAC
CGCGGTGGAGCTCCAGCTTTTGTTCCCTTTAGTGAGGGTTAATTTCGAGCTTGGCGTAATCGCTAGCGGA
TCTGACGGTTCACTAAACCAGCTCTGCTTATATAGACCTCCCACCGTACACGCCTACCGCCCATTTGCGT
CAATGGGGCGGAGTTGTTACGACATTTTGGAAAGTCCCGTTGATTTTGGTGCCAAAACAAACTCCCATTG
ACGTCAATGGGGTGGAGACTTGGAAATCCCCGTGAGTCAAACCGCTATCCACGCCCATTGATGTACTGCC
AAAACCGCATCACCATGGTAATAGCGATGACTAATACGTAGATGTACTGCCAAGTAGGAAAGTCCCATAA
GGTCATGTACTGGGCATAATGCCAGGCGGGCCATTTACCGTCATTGACGTCAATAGGGGGCGTACTTGGC
ATATGATACACTTGATGTACTGCCAAGTGGGCAGTTTACCGTAAATACTCCACCCATTGACGTCAATGGA
AAGTCCCTATTGGCGTTACTATGGGAACATACGTCATTATTGACGTCAATGGGCGGGGGTCGTTGGGCGG
TCAGCCAGGCGGGCCATTTACCGTAAGTTATGTAACGCGGAACTCCATATATGGGCTATGAACTAATGAC
CCCGTAATTGATTACTATTAATAACTAATGCATGGCGGTAATACGGTTATCCACAGAATCAGGGGATAAC
GCAGGAAAGAACATGTGAGCAAAAGGCCAGCAAAAGGCCAGGAACCGTAAAAAGGCCGCGTTGCTGGCGT
TTTTCCATAGGCTCCGCCCCCCTGACGAGCATCACAAAAATCGACGCTCAAGTCAGAGGTGGCGAAACCC
GACAGGACTATAAAGATACCAGGCGTTTCCCCCTGGAAGCTCCCTCGTGCGCTCTCCTGTTCCGACCCTG
CCGCTTACCGGATACCTGTCCGCCTTTCTCCCTTCGGGAAGCGTGGCGCTTTCTCATAGCTCACGCTGTA
GGTATCTCAGTTCGGTGTAGGTCGTTCGCTCCAAGCTGGGCTGTGTGCACGAACCCCCCGTTCAGCCCGA
CCGCTGCGCCTTATCCGGTAACTATCGTCTTGAGTCCAACCCGGTAAGACACGACTTATCGCCACTGGCA
GCAGCCACTGGTAACAGGATTAGCAGAGCGAGGTATGTAGGCGGTGCTACAGAGTTCTTGAAGTGGTGGC
CTAACTACGGCTACACTAGAAGAACAGTATTTGGTATCTGCGCTCTGCTGAAGCCAGTTACCTTCGGAAA
AAGAGTTGGTAGCTCTTGATCCGGCAAACAAACCACCGCTGGTAGCGGTGGTTTTTTTGTTTGCAAGCAG
CAGATTACGCGCAGAAAAAAAGGATCTCAAGAAGATCCTTTGATCTTTTCTACGGGGTCTGACGCTCAGT
GGAACGAAAACTCACGTTAAGGGATTTTGGTCATGAGATTATCAAAAAGGATCTTCACCTAGATCCTTTT
AAATTAAAAATGAAGTTTTAAATCAATCTAAAGTATATATGAGTAACCTGAGGCTATGGCAGGGCCTGCC
GCCCCGACGTTGGCTGCGAGCCCTGGGCCTTCACCCGAACTTGGGGGGTGGGGTGGGGAAAAGGAAGAAA
CGCGGGCGTATTGGCCCCAATGGGGTCTCGGTGGGGTATCGACAGAGTGCCAGCCCTGGGACCGAACCCC
GCGTTTATGAACAAACGACCCAACACCGTGCGTTTTATTCTGTCTTTTTATTGCCGTCATAGCGCGGGTT
CCTTCCGGTATTGTCTCCTTCCGTGTTTCAGTTAGCCTCCCCCTAGGGTGGGCGAAGAACTCCAGCATGA
GATCCCCGCGCTGGAGGATCATCCAGCCGGCGTCCCGGAAAACGATTCCGAAGCCCAACCTTTCATAGAA
GGCGGCGGTGGAATCGAAATCTCGTGATGGCAGGTTGGGCGTCGCTTGGTCGGTCATTTCGAACCCCAGA
GTCCCGCTCAGAAGAACTCGTCAAGAAGGCGATAGAAGGCGATGCGCTGCGAATCGGGAGCGGCGATACC
GTAAAGCACGAGGAAGCGGTCAGCCCATTCGCCGCCAAGTTCTTCAGCAATATCACGGGTAGCCAACGCT
ATGTCCTGATAGCGGTCCGCCACACCCAGCCGGCCACAGTCGATGAATCCAGAAAAGCGGCCATTTTCCA
CCATGATATTCGGCAAGCAGGCATCGCCATGGGTCACGACGAGATCCTCGCCGTCGGGCATGCTCGCCTT
GAGCCTGGCGAACAGTTCGGCTGGCGCGAGCCCCTGATGTTCTTCGTCCAGATCATCCTGATCGACAAGA
CCGGCTTCCATCCGAGTACGTGCTCGCTCGATGCGATGTTTCGCTTGGTGGTCGAATGGGCAGGTAGCCG
GATCAAGCGTATGCAGCCGCCGCATTGCATCAGCCATGATGGATACTTTCTCGGCAGGAGCAAGGTGAGA
TGACAGGAGATCCTGCCCCGGCACTTCGCCCAATAGCAGCCAGTCCCTTCCCGCTTCAGTGACAACGTCG
AGCACAGCTGCGCAAGGAACGCCCGTCGTGGCCAGCCACGATAGCCGCGCTGCCTCGTCTTGCAGTTCAT
TCAGGGCACCGGACAGGTCGGTCTTGACAAAAAGAACCGGGCGCCCCTGCGCTGACAGCCGGAACACGGC
GGCATCAGAGCAGCCGATTGTCTGTTGTGCCCAGTCATAGCCGAATAGCCTCTCCACCCAAGCGGCCGGA
GAACCTGCGTGCAATCCATCTTGTTCAATCATGCGAAACGATCCTCATCCTGTCTCTTGATCGATCTTTG
CAAAAGCCTAGGCCTCCAAAAAAGCCTCCTCACTACTTCTGGAATAGCTCAGAGGCCGAGGCGGCCTCGG
CCTCTGCATAAATAAAAAAAATTAGTCAGCCATGGGGCGGAGAATGGGCGGAACTGGGCGGAGTTAGGGG
CGGGATGGGCGGAGTTAGGGGCGGGACTATGGTTGCTGACTAATTGAGATGCATGCTTTGCATACTTCTG
CCTGCTGGGGAGCCTGGGGACTTTCCACACCTGGTTGCTGACTAATTGAGATGCATGCTTTGCATACTTC
TGCCTGCTGGGGAGCCTGGGGACTTTCCACACCCTAACTGACACACATTCCACAGCTGGTTCTTTCCGCC
TCAGGATTCTTCCTTTTTCAATATTATTGAAGCATTTATCAGGGTTATTGTCTCATGAGCGGATACATAT
TTGAATGTATTTAGAAAAATAAACAAATAGGGGTTCCGCGCACATTTCCCCGAAAAGTGCCACCTG
[124 nt withheld, positions 4687-4810]
C
[91 nt withheld, positions 4812-4902]
A
[49 nt withheld, positions 4904-4952]
CCTTTGACGTTGGAGTCCACGTTCTTT
[37 nt withheld, positions 4980-5016]
ACCCTATCTCGGTCTATTCTTTTGATTTATAAGGGATTTTGCCGATTTCGGCCTATTGGTTAAAAAATGA
GCTGATTTAACAAAAATTTAACGCGAATTTTAACAAAATATTAACGCTTACAATTTACGCGTTAAGATAC
ATTGATGAGTTTGGACAAACCACAACTAGAATGCAGTGAAAAAAATGCTTTATTTGTGAAATTTGTGATG
CTATTGCTTTATTTGTAACCATTATAAGCTGCAATAAACAAGTTAACAACAACAATTGCATTCATTTTAT
GTTTCAGGTTCAGGGGGAGGTGTGGGAGGTTTTTTAAAGCAAGTAAAACCTCTACAAATGTGGTATGGCT
GATTATGATCATGAACAGACTGTGAGGACTGAGGGGCCTGAAATGAGCCTTGGGACTGTGAATCTAAAAT
ACACAAACAATTAGAATCAGTAGTTTAACACATTATACACTTAAAAATTGGATCTCCATTCGCCATTCAG
GCTGCGCAACTGTTGGGAAGGGCGATCGAGTGAATTGTAATACGACTC
Features (pLannotate 1.2.2; 21 found; start..end, strand, type, name):
     48..68      -  misc_feature   MCS (fragment): pBluescript multiple cloning site
     72..1325    -  CDS            IKBKG: NEMO_HUMAN - Also known as FIP3, NEMO. Experimental evidence at protein level: Swiss-Prot protein existence level 1. (Microbial infection) Also considered to be a mediator for HTLV-1 Tax oncoprotein activation of NF-kappa-B. From Homo sapiens (Human).
   1326..1349    -  misc_feature   MCS (fragment): pBluescript multiple cloning site
   1358..1382    -  CDS            3xFLAG (fragment): three tandem FLAG® epitope tags
   1390..1413    -  misc_feature   MCS (fragment): pBluescript multiple cloning site
   1426..1444    -  promoter       T3 promoter: promoter for bacteriophage T3 RNA polymerase
   1490..1693    -  promoter       CMV promoter: human cytomegalovirus (CMV) immediate early promoter
   1694..1997    -  enhancer       CMV enhancer: human cytomegalovirus immediate early enhancer
   2172..2760    -  rep_origin     ori: high-copy-number ColE1/pMB1/pBR322/pUC origin of replication
   2982..2998    +  polyA_signal   bGH poly(A) signal (fragment): bovine growth hormone polyadenylation signal
   3089..3136    -  polyA_signal   HSV TK poly(A) signal: herpes simplex virus thymidine kinase polyadenylation signal (Cole and Stacy, 1985)
   3195..3347    -  CDS            ble (fragment): BLE_KLEPN - Experimental evidence at protein level: Swiss-Prot protein existence level 1. Binding protein with a strong affinity to the bleomycin family of antibiotics. Binds to CL990; an antimitotic-antibiotic compound. From Klebsiella pneumoniae.
   3368..4162    -  CDS            NeoR/KanR: aminoglycoside phosphotransferase from Tn5; aph(3')-II (or nptII); confers resistance to neomycin, kanamycin, and G418 (Geneticin®)
   4197..4554    -  promoter       SV40 promoter: SV40 enhancer and early promoter
   4558..4660    -  promoter       AmpR promoter: bla
   4687..5115    +  rep_origin     f1 ori (sequence partly withheld): f1 bacteriophage origin of replication; arrow indicates direction of (+) strand synthesis
   5149..5270    -  polyA_signal   SV40 poly(A) signal: SV40 polyadenylation signal
   5293..5430    -  CDS            large T antigen (fragment): large T antigen from SV40 (simian virus 40)
   5430..5485    -  intron         small t intron (fragment): SV40 (simian virus 40) small t antigen intron
   5495..5534    -  CDS            lacZα (fragment): LacZα fragment of β-galactosidase; lacZ fragment
   5544..8       +  promoter       T7 promoter (across the origin): promoter for bacteriophage T7 RNA polymerase
