[The description below was written by a language model from this plasmid's Addgene catalogue record and pLannotate feature annotations shown in this document.]
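Description:
pCMVTAG-NEMO is a mammalian expression plasmid built on the pCMVTAG2B backbone that carries the human NEMO (IKKγ, gene symbol IKBKG) coding sequence, about 1.3 kb, cloned between the EcoRI and XhoI sites of the polylinker, both of which remain intact. The full sequenced plasmid is roughly 5.5 kb. Transcription of the insert is driven by the human cytomegalovirus immediate-early enhancer and promoter, and the backbone supplies an N-terminal FLAG epitope in frame with NEMO. The annotation software matches this only as a fragment of a 3xFLAG element, which is consistent with a shorter FLAG tag rather than the triple version. An SV40 polyadenylation signal lies downstream of the cassette. T3 and T7 phage promoters flank the cloning region and serve as sequencing primer sites.

In bacteria the plasmid replicates from a high-copy ColE1/pUC-type origin, and an f1 origin is also present for single-stranded DNA production. A single Tn5 aminoglycoside phosphotransferase gene (NeoR/KanR) does double duty: a bacterial bla-type promoter drives it for kanamycin selection in E. coli, while the adjacent SV40 enhancer/early promoter, paired with an HSV TK polyadenylation signal, allows G418 selection of stably transfected mammalian cells. Several small annotated fragments (ble, lacZα, SV40 large T and small t intron, bGH poly(A)) appear to be backbone remnants rather than functional units.

The construct is suited to transient or stable expression of FLAG-tagged NEMO for detection or immunoprecipitation. The associated publication concerns NEMO as a sensor of Lys63-linked polyubiquitin chains in NF-κB activation.
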