Addgene plasmid #11970: pCMVTAG-NEMO
Depositing lab: Jon Ashwell. Depositing organization: National Cancer Institute (NCI). Publication: NEMO is a sensor of Lys 63-linked polyubiquitination and functions in NF-kappaB activation. Wu CJ, Conze DB, Li T, Srinivasula SM, Ashwell JD. Nat Cell Biol. 2006 Apr . 8(4):398-406. 10.1038/ncb1384 PubMed 16547522.
Backbone
  Vector backbone: pCMVTAG2B
  Backbone size w/o insert (bp): 4300
  Vector type: Mammalian Expression
  Selectable markers: Neomycin (select with G418)
Growth in bacteria
  Bacterial resistance: Kanamycin, 50 μg/mL
  Growth temperature: 37°C
  Growth strain: DH5alpha
  Copy number: High Copy
Gene/Insert
  Gene/Insert name: NEMO (alt name: IKKgamma)
  Species: H. sapiens (human)
  Insert size (bp): 1290
  GenBank ID: NM_003639
  Entrez Gene: IKBKG (a.k.a. AMCBX1, EDAID1, FIP-3, FIP3, Fip3p, IKK-gamma, IKKAP1, IKKG, IMD33, IP, IP1, IP2, IPD2, NEMO, SAIDX, ZC2HC9)
  Promoter: CMV
  Tag / fusion protein: Flag (N terminal on backbone)
  Cloning method: Restriction Enzyme; 5′ cloning site EcoRI (not destroyed); 3′ cloning site XhoI (not destroyed)
  Sequencing primers: 5′ T3; 3′ T7
Terms and licenses: Academic/Nonprofit Terms; Industry Terms: Not Available to Industry
How to cite: pCMVTAG-NEMO was a gift from Jon Ashwell (Addgene plasmid # 11970 ; http://n2t.net/addgene:11970 ; RRID:Addgene_11970)
