>Addgene plasmid #11970 | pCMVTAG-NEMO | addgene partial sequence | sequence record 18720 | T3 5'-GCAATTAACCCTCACTAAAGG-3'
ATGACGACGATAAGAGCCCGGGCGGATCCCCCGGGCTGCAGGAATTCAATAGGCACCTCTGGAAGAGCCA
ACTGTGTGAGATGGTGCAGCCCAGTGGTGGCCCGGCAGCAGATCAGGACGTACTGGGCGAAGAGTCTCCT
CTGGGGAAGCCAGCCATGCTGCACCTGCCTTCAGAACAGGGCGCTCCTGAGACCCTCCAGCGCTGCCTGG
AGGAGAATCAAGAGCTCCGAGATGCCATCCGGCAGAGCAACCAGATTCTGCGGGAGCGCTGCGAGGAGCT
TCTGCATTTCCAAGCCAGCCAGAGGGAGGAGAAGGAGTTCCTCATGTGCAAGTTCCAGGAGGCCAGGAAA
CTGGTGGAGAGACTCGGCCTGGAGAAGCTCGATCTGAAGAGGCAGAAGGAGCAGGCTCTGCGGGAGGTGG
AGCACCTGAAGAGATGCCAGCAGCAGATGGCTGAGGACAAGGCCTCTGTGAAAGCCCAGGTGACGTCCTT
GCTCGGGGAGCTGCAGGAGAGCCAGAGTCGCTTGGAGGCTGCCACTAAGGAATGCCAGGCTCTGGAGGGT
CGGGCCCGGGCGGCCAGCGAGCAGGCGCGGCAGCTGGAGAGTGAGCGCGAGGCGCTGCAGCAGCAGCACA
GCGTGCAGGTGGACCAGCTGCGCATGCAGGGCCAGAGCGTGGAGGCCGCGCTCCGCATGGAGCGCCAGGC
CGCCTCGGAGGAGAAGAGGAAGCTGGCCCAGTTGCAGGTGGCCTATCACCAGCTCTTCCAAGAATACGAC
AACCACATCAAGAGCAGCGTGGTGGGCAGTGAGCGGAAGCGAGGAATGCAGCTGGAAGATCTCAAACAGC
AGCTCCAGCAGGCCGAGGAGGCCCTGGTGGCCAAACAGGAGGTGATCGA
