>Addgene plasmid #11970 | pCMVTAG-NEMO | addgene partial sequence | sequence record 82722 | T7 5'-TAATACGACTCACTATAGGG-3'
TTATTATTAAGGTACCGGGCCCCCCCTCGAGCTACTCAATGCACTCCATGACATGTATCTGCAGGGTGTC
CATATCAGGGGCCTGATACTGGCACTTGGGACAGCAGAAGTCAGGTGGCTCCTCGGGGGGGCTCCTCCTC
TGGCTGGGCAGGGCCAGGGGAGAGGAGAGGTAGGCAGGGGCGGGGGGCAAGGGGGCCTGGGAGACCTCGA
CATGCCGCTTCCTCATGTCCTCGATCCTGGCCGACTCCTGACAGCTGGCCTTCAGTTTGCTGTACTCCCT
CTGCAGCTGCTCCAGCTGCTCCTGCAGGAGCTCCTTCTTCTCGGCCAGCTTCTCCCGGGCCTGCCTCTCA
GCCTGGAAGTCCGCCTTGTAGATATCCGCCTGGGCCTTCAGCACCGGAACGGTCTCCATCACAATCTTGT
GCTGCTCGGCCTCCTCCTTCAGCTTATCGATCACCTCCTGTTTGGCCACCAGGGCCTCCTCGGCCTGCTG
GAGCTGCTGTTTGAGATCTTCCAGCTGCATTCCTCGCTTCCGCTCACTGCCCACCACGCTGCTCTTGATG
TGGTTGTCGTATTCTTGGAAGAGCTGGTGATAGGCCACCTGCAACTGGGCCAGCTTCCTCTTCTCCTCCG
AGGCGGCCTGGCGCTCCATGCGGAGCGCGGCCTCCACGCTCTGGCCCTGCATGCGCAGCTGGTCCACCTG
CACGCTGTGCTGCTGCTGCA
