>Addgene plasmid #11970 | pCMVTAG-NEMO | addgene partial sequence | sequence record 82728 | CMV-F 5'-CGCAAATGGGCGGTAGGCGTG-3'
TGGTTTAGTGAACCGTCAGATCCGCTAGCGATTACGCCAAGCTCGAAATTAACCCTCACTAAAGGGAACA
AAAGCTGGAGCTCCACCGCGGTGGCGGCCGCCACCATGGATTACAAGGATGACGACGATAAGAGCCCGGG
CGGATCCCCCGGGCTGCAGGAATTCAATAGGCACCTCTGGAAGAGCCAACTGTGTGAGATGGTGCAGCCC
AGTGGTGGCCCGGCAGCAGATCAGGACGTACTGGGCGAAGAGTCTCCTCTGGGGAAGCCAGCCATGCTGC
ACCTGCCTTCAGAACAGGGCGCTCCTGAGACCCTCCAGCGCTGCCTGGAGGAGAATCAAGAGCTCCGAGA
TGCCATCCGGCAGAGCAACCAGATTCTGCGGGAGCGCTGCGAGGAGCTTCTGCATTTCCAAGCCAGCCAG
AGGGAGGAGAAGGAGTTCCTCATGTGCAAGTTCCAGGAGGCCAGGAAACTGGTGGAGAGACTCGGCCTGG
AGAAGCTCGATCTGAAGAGGCAGAAGGAGCAGGCTCTGCGGGAGGTGGAGCACCTGAAGAGATGCCAGCA
GCAGATGGCTGAGGACAAGGCCTCTGTGAAAGCCCAGGTGACGTCCTTGCTCGGGGAGCTGCAGGAGAGC
CAGAGTCGCTTGGAGGCTGCCACTAAGGAATGCCAGGCTCTGGAGGGTCGGGCCCGGGCGGCCAGCGAGC
AGGCGCGGCAGCTGGAGAGTGAGCGCGAGGCGCTGCAGCAGCAGCACAGCGTGCAGGTGGACCAGCTGCG
CATGCAGGGCCAGAGCGTGGAGGCCGCGCTCCGCATGGAGCGCCAGGCCGCCTCGGAGGAGAAGAGGAAG
CTGGCCCAGTTGCAGGTGGCCTATCACCAGCTCTTCCAAGAATACGACAACCACATCAAG
